Addgene plasmid #149442: pET11b-MIF H62Y
Purpose: Expression of MIF H62Y in E. coli for protein production
Depositing lab: Elias Lolis. Depositing organization: Yale University.
Backbone
  Vector backbone: pET11b
  Vector type: Bacterial Expression
Growth in bacteria
  Bacterial resistance: Ampicillin, 100 μg/mL
  Growth temperature: 37°C
  Growth strain: DH5alpha
  Copy number: High Copy
Gene/Insert
  Gene/Insert name: MIF (alt name: Macrophage migration inhibitory factor)
  Species: H. sapiens (human)
  Mutation: H62Y
  Entrez Gene: MIF (a.k.a. GIF, GLIF, MMIF)
  Cloning method: Restriction Enzyme; 5′ cloning site Unknown (unknown if destroyed)
Terms and licenses: Academic/Nonprofit Terms; Industry Terms: Not Available to Industry
Depositor comments: For protein expression, use BL21-Gold (DE3) E. coli
How to cite: pET11b-MIF H62Y was a gift from Elias Lolis (Addgene plasmid # 149442 ; http://n2t.net/addgene:149442 ; RRID:Addgene_149442)
