[The description below was written by a language model from this plasmid's Addgene catalogue record and pLannotate feature annotations shown in this document.]
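Description:
pET11b-MIF H62Y is a bacterial expression plasmid of about 6 kb, built on the pET11b backbone for producing a point mutant of human macrophage migration inhibitory factor (MIF) in E. coli. It replicates from a pBR322/ColE1-type origin and retains the neighbouring bom and rop elements. The catalogue lists it as high copy, although rop normally moderates copy number. Selection is by ampicillin through the β-lactamase gene (AmpR) under its own promoter. Several fragments of the tetracycline resistance gene and its promoter are annotated. These are non-functional remnants of the pBR322 ancestry rather than a usable marker.

The expression cassette follows the standard T7lac design: a T7 promoter immediately followed by a lac operator, the strong ribosome binding site from T7 gene 10, the MIF coding sequence, and a T7 terminator. A plasmid-borne lacI gene with its own promoter supplies lac repressor, which keeps transcription low until IPTG is added. Expression therefore requires a host that provides T7 RNA polymerase, and the depositor recommends a BL21 (DE3) derivative for protein production, with DH5alpha used for propagation. The insert carries the H62Y substitution, replacing histidine 62 with tyrosine. No affinity or epitope tag is recorded on MIF. A short fragment derived from T7 gene 10 is annotated downstream of the coding sequence, but it appears to be backbone sequence rather than a fusion partner. The cloning sites used are not recorded. The stated purpose is recombinant production of the mutant protein. The record does not say what property of MIF, a pro-inflammatory cytokine with in vitro tautomerase activity, the mutation is meant to probe.
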