Features (pLannotate 1.2.2; 19 found; start..end, strand, type, name):
      1..19      +  promoter       T7 promoter: promoter for bacteriophage T7 RNA polymerase
     20..44      +  protein_bind   lac operator: The lac repressor binds to the lac operator to inhibit transcription in E. coli. This inhibition can be relieved by adding lactose or isopropyl-β-D-thiogalactopyranoside (IPTG). lac repressor encoded by lacI
     59..81      +  RBS            RBS: efficient ribosome binding site from bacteriophage T7 gene 10 (Olins and Rangwala, 1989)
     89..433     +  CDS            MIF: MIF_HUMAN - Also known as GLIF, MMIF. Experimental evidence at protein level: Swiss-Prot protein existence level 1. Pro-inflammatory cytokine. Involved in the innate immune response to bacterial pathogens. The expression of MIF at sites of inflammation suggests a role as mediator in regulating the function of macrophages in host defense. Counteracts the anti-inflammatory activity of glucocorticoids. Has phenylpyruvate tautomerase and dopachrome tautomerase activity (in vitro), but the physiological substrate is not known. It is not clear whether the tautomerase activity has any physiological r
    452..501     +  CDS            SET1 (fragment): solubility-enhancement tag derived from T7 phage gene 10B
    509..556     +  terminator     T7 terminator: transcription terminator for bacteriophage T7 RNA polymerase
    579..683     -  CDS            TcR (fragment): tetracycline efflux protein; tet; confers resistance to tetracycline
    731..759     -  promoter       tet promoter: E. coli promoter for tetracycline efflux protein gene
    872..976     +  promoter       AmpR promoter: bla
    977..1837    +  CDS            AmpR: β-lactamase; bla; confers resistance to ampicillin, carbenicillin, and related antibiotics
   2008..2596    +  rep_origin     ori: high-copy-number ColE1/pMB1/pBR322/pUC origin of replication
   2782..2921    -  misc_feature   bom: basis of mobility region from pBR322
   3023..3214    -  CDS            rop: Rop protein, which maintains plasmids at low copy number; rop
   3231..3611    +  CDS            YPB1_ECOLX: Protein predicted: Swiss-Prot protein existence level 4. From Escherichia coli.
   3853..4477    -  CDS            TcR (fragment): tetracycline efflux protein; tet; confers resistance to tetracycline
   4492..4513    -  protein_bind   CAP binding site: CAP binding activates transcription in the presence of cAMP. E. coli catabolite activator protein
   4526..5608    -  CDS            lacI: lac repressor; lacI; The lac repressor binds to the lac operator to inhibit transcription in E. coli. This inhibition can be relieved by adding lactose or isopropyl-β-D-thiogalactopyranoside (IPTG).
   5609..5686    -  promoter       lacI promoter: lacI
   5694..5973    -  CDS            TcR (fragment): tetracycline efflux protein; tet; confers resistance to tetracycline
>Addgene plasmid #149442 | pET11b-MIF H62Y | addgene full sequence | sequence record 311581 | Addgene NGS Result
TAATACGACTCACTATAGGGGAATTGTGAGCGGATAACAATTCCCCTCTAGAAATAATTTTGTTTAACTT
TAAGAAGGAGATATACATATGCCGATGTTCATCGTAAACACCAACGTGCCCCGCGCCTCCGTGCCGGACG
GGTTCCTCTCCGAGCTCACCCAGCAGCTGGCGCAGGCCACCGGCAAGCCCCCCCAGTACATCGCGGTGCA
CGTGGTCCCGGACCAGCTCATGGCCTTCGGCGGCTCCAGCGAGCCGTGCGCGCTCTGCAGCCTGTACAGC
ATCGGCAAGATCGGCGGCGCGCAGAACCGCTCCTACAGCAAGCTGCTGTGCGGCCTGCTGGCCGAGCGCC
TGCGCATCAGCCCGGACAGGGTCTACATCAACTATTACGACATGAACGCGGCCAATGTGGGCTGGAACAA
CTCCACCTTCGCCTAAGAGCCGCAGGATCCGGCTGCTAACAAAGCCCGAAAGGAAGCTGAGTTGGCTGCT
GCCACCGCTGAGCAATAACTAGCATAACCCCTTGGGGCCTCTAAACGGGTCTTGAGGGGTTTTTTGCTGA
AAGGAGGAACTATATCCGGATATCCCGCAAGAGGCCCGGCAGTACCGGCATAACCAAGCCTATGCCTACA
GCATCCAGGGTGACGGTGCCGAGGATGACGATGAGCGCATTGTTAGATTTCATACACGGTGCCTGACTGC
GTTAGCAATTTAACTGTGATAAACTACCGCATTAAAGCTTATCGATGATAAGCTGTCAAACATGAGAATT
CTTGAAGACGAAAGGGCCTCGTGATACGCCTATTTTTATAGGTTAATGTCATGATAATAATGGTTTCTTA
GACGTCAGGTGGCACTTTTCGGGGAAATGTGCGCGGAACCCCTATTTGTTTATTTTTCTAAATACATTCA
AATATGTATCCGCTCATGAGACAATAACCCTGATAAATGCTTCAATAATATTGAAAAAGGAAGAGTATGA
GTATTCAACATTTCCGTGTCGCCCTTATTCCCTTTTTTGCGGCATTTTGCCTTCCTGTTTTTGCTCACCC
AGAAACGCTGGTGAAAGTAAAAGATGCTGAAGATCAGTTGGGTGCACGAGTGGGTTACATCGAACTGGAT
CTCAACAGCGGTAAGATCCTTGAGAGTTTTCGCCCCGAAGAACGTTTTCCAATGATGAGCACTTTTAAAG
TTCTGCTATGTGGCGCGGTATTATCCCGTGTTGACGCCGGGCAAGAGCAACTCGGTCGCCGCATACACTA
TTCTCAGAATGACTTGGTTGAGTACTCACCAGTCACAGAAAAGCATCTTACGGATGGCATGACAGTAAGA
GAATTATGCAGTGCTGCCATAACCATGAGTGATAACACTGCGGCCAACTTACTTCTGACAACGATCGGAG
GACCGAAGGAGCTAACCGCTTTTTTGCACAACATGGGGGATCATGTAACTCGCCTTGATCGTTGGGAACC
GGAGCTGAATGAAGCCATACCAAACGACGAGCGTGACACCACGATGCCTGCAGCAATGGCAACAACGTTG
CGCAAACTATTAACTGGCGAACTACTTACTCTAGCTTCCCGGCAACAATTAATAGACTGGATGGAGGCGG
ATAAAGTTGCAGGACCACTTCTGCGCTCGGCCCTTCCGGCTGGCTGGTTTATTGCTGATAAATCTGGAGC
CGGTGAGCGTGGGTCTCGCGGTATCATTGCAGCACTGGGGCCAGATGGTAAGCCCTCCCGTATCGTAGTT
ATCTACACGACGGGGAGTCAGGCAACTATGGATGAACGAAATAGACAGATCGCTGAGATAGGTGCCTCAC
TGATTAAGCATTGGTAACTGTCAGACCAAGTTTACTCATATATACTTTAGATTGATTTAAAACTTCATTT
TTAATTTAAAAGGATCTAGGTGAAGATCCTTTTTGATAATCTCATGACCAAAATCCCTTAACGTGAGTTT
TCGTTCCACTGAGCGTCAGACCCCGTAGAAAAGATCAAAGGATCTTCTTGAGATCCTTTTTTTCTGCGCG
TAATCTGCTGCTTGCAAACAAAAAAACCACCGCTACCAGCGGTGGTTTGTTTGCCGGATCAAGAGCTACC
AACTCTTTTTCCGAAGGTAACTGGCTTCAGCAGAGCGCAGATACCAAATACTGTCCTTCTAGTGTAGCCG
TAGTTAGGCCACCACTTCAAGAACTCTGTAGCACCGCCTACATACCTCGCTCTGCTAATCCTGTTACCAG
TGGCTGCTGCCAGTGGCGATAAGTCGTGTCTTACCGGGTTGGACTCAAGACGATAGTTACCGGATAAGGC
GCAGCGGTCGGGCTGAACGGGGGGTTCGTGCACACAGCCCAGCTTGGAGCGAACGACCTACACCGAACTG
AGATACCTACAGCGTGAGCTATGAGAAAGCGCCACGCTTCCCGAAGGGAGAAAGGCGGACAGGTATCCGG
TAAGCGGCAGGGTCGGAACAGGAGAGCGCACGAGGGAGCTTCCAGGGGGAAACGCCTGGTATCTTTATAG
TCCTGTCGGGTTTCGCCACCTCTGACTTGAGCGTCGATTTTTGTGATGCTCGTCAGGGGGGCGGAGCCTA
TGGAAAAACGCCAGCAACGCGGCCTTTTTACGGTTCCTGGCCTTTTGCTGGCCTTTTGCTCACATGTTCT
TTCCTGCGTTATCCCCTGATTCTGTGGATAACCGTATTACCGCCTTTGAGTGAGCTGATACCGCTCGCCG
CAGCCGAACGACCGAGCGCAGCGAGTCAGTGAGCGAGGAAGCGGAAGAGCGCCTGATGCGGTATTTTCTC
CTTACGCATCTGTGCGGTATTTCACACCGCAATGGTGCACTCTCAGTACAATCTGCTCTGATGCCGCATA
GTTAAGCCAGTATACACTCCGCTATCGCTACGTGACTGGGTCATGGCTGCGCCCCGACACCCGCCAACAC
CCGCTGACGCGCCCTGACGGGCTTGTCTGCTCCCGGCATCCGCTTACAGACAAGCTGTGACCGTCTCCGG
GAGCTGCATGTGTCAGAGGTTTTCACCGTCATCACCGAAACGCGCGAGGCAGCTGCGGTAAAGCTCATCA
GCGTGGTCGTGAAGCGATTCACAGATGTCTGCCTGTTCATCCGCGTCCAGCTCGTTGAGTTTCTCCAGAA
GCGTTAATGTCTGGCTTCTGATAAAGCGGGCCATGTTAAGGGCGGTTTTTTCCTGTTTGGTCACTGATGC
CTCCGTGTAAGGGGGATTTCTGTTCATGGGGGTAATGATACCGATGAAACGAGAGAGGATGCTCACGATA
CGGGTTACTGATGATGAACATGCCCGGTTACTGGAACGTTGTGAGGGTAAACAACTGGCGGTATGGATGC
GGCGGGACCAGAGAAAAATCACTCAGGGTCAATGCCAGCGCTTCGTTAATACAGATGTAGGTGTTCCACA
GGGTAGCCAGCAGCATCCTGCGATGCAGATCCGGAACATAATGGTGCAGGGCGCTGACTTCCGCGTTTCC
AGACTTTACGAAACACGGAAACCGAAGACCATTCATGTTGTTGCTCAGGTCGCAGACGTTTTGCAGCAGC
AGTCGCTTCACGTTCGCTCGCGTATCGGTGATTCATTCTGCTAACCAGTAAGGCAACCCCGCCAGCCTAG
CCGGGTCCTCAACGACAGGAGCACGATCATGCGCACCCGTGGCCAGGACCCAACGCTGCCCGAGATGCGC
CGCGTGCGGCTGCTGGAGATGGCGGACGCGATGGATATGTTCTGCCAAGGGTTGGTTTGCGCATTCACAG
TTCTCCGCAAGAATTGATTGGCTCCAATTCTTGGAGTGGTGAATCCGTTAGCGAGGTGCCGCCGGCTTCC
ATTCAGGTCGAGGTGGCCCGGCTCCATGCACCGCGACGCAACGCGGGGAGGCAGACAAGGTATAGGGCGG
CGCCTACAATCCATGCCAACCCGTTCCATGTGCTCGCCGAGGCGGCATAAATCGCCGTGACGATCAGCGG
TCCAATGATCGAAGTTAGGCTGGTAAGAGCCGCGAGCGATCCTTGAAGCTGTCCCTGATGGTCGTCATCT
ACCTGCCTGGACAGCATGGCCTGCAACGCGGGCATCCCGATGCCGCCGGAAGCGAGAAGAATCATAATGG
GGAAGGCCATCCAGCCTCGCGTCGCGAACGCCAGCAAGACGTAGCCCAGCGCGTCGGCCGCCATGCCGGC
GATAATGGCCTGCTTCTCGCCGAAACGTTTGGTGGCGGGACCAGTGACGAAGGCTTGAGCGAGGGCGTGC
AAGATTCCGAATACCGCAAGCGACAGGCCGATCATCGTCGCGCTCCAGCGAAAGCGGTCCTCGCCGAAAA
TGACCCAGAGCGCTGCCGGCACCTGTCCTACGAGTTGCATGATAAAGAAGACAGTCATAAGTGCGGCGAC
GATAGTCATGCCCCGCGCCCACCGGAAGGAGCTGACTGGGTTGAAGGCTCTCAAGGGCATCGGTCGAGAT
CCCGGTGCCTAATGAGTGAGCTAACTTACATTAATTGCGTTGCGCTCACTGCCCGCTTTCCAGTCGGGAA
ACCTGTCGTGCCAGCTGCATTAATGAATCGGCCAACGCGCGGGGAGAGGCGGTTTGCGTATTGGGCGCCA
GGGTGGTTTTTCTTTTCACCAGTGAGACGGGCAACAGCTGATTGCCCTTCACCGCCTGGCCCTGAGAGAG
TTGCAGCAAGCGGTCCACGCTGGTTTGCCCCAGCAGGCGAAAATCCTGTTTGATGGTGGTTAACGGCGGG
ATATAACATGAGCTGTCTTCGGTATCGTCGTATCCCACTACCGAGATATCCGCACCAACGCGCAGCCCGG
ACTCGGTAATGGCGCGCATTGCGCCCAGCGCCATCTGATCGTTGGCAACCAGCATCGCAGTGGGAACGAT
GCCCTCATTCAGCATTTGCATGGTTTGTTGAAAACCGGACATGGCACTCCAGTCGCCTTCCCGTTCCGCT
ATCGGCTGAATTTGATTGCGAGTGAGATATTTATGCCAGCCAGCCAGACGCAGACGCGCCGAGACAGAAC
TTAATGGGCCCGCTAACAGCGCGATTTGCTGGTGACCCAATGCGACCAGATGCTCCACGCCCAGTCGCGT
ACCGTCTTCATGGGAGAAAATAATACTGTTGATGGGTGTCTGGTCAGAGACATCAAGAAATAACGCCGGA
ACATTAGTGCAGGCAGCTTCCACAGCAATGGCATCCTGGTCATCCAGCGGATAGTTAATGATCAGCCCAC
TGACGCGTTGCGCGAGAAGATTGTGCACCGCCGCTTTACAGGCTTCGACGCCGCTTCGTTCTACCATCGA
CACCACCACGCTGGCACCCAGTTGATCGGCGCGAGATTTAATCGCCGCGACAATTTGCGACGGCGCGTGC
AGGGCCAGACTGGAGGTGGCAACGCCAATCAGCAACGACTGTTTGCCCGCCAGTTGTTGTGCCACGCGGT
TGGGAATGTAATTCAGCTCCGCCATCGCCGCTTCCACTTTTTCCCGCGTTTTCGCAGAAACGTGGCTGGC
CTGGTTCACCACGCGGGAAACGGTCTGATAAGAGACACCGGCATACTCTGCGACATCGTATAACGTTACT
GGTTTCACATTCACCACCCTGAATTGACTCTCTTCCGGGCGCTATCATGCCATACCGCGAAAGGTTTTGC
GCCATTCGATGGTGTCCGGGATCTCGACGCTCTCCCTTATGCGACTCCTGCATTAGGAAGCAGCCCAGTA
GTAGGTTGAGGCCGTTGAGCACCGCCGCCGCAAGGAATGGTGCATGCAAGGAGATGGCGCCCAACAGTCC
CCCGGCCACGGGGCCTGCCACCATACCCACGCCGAAACAAGCGCTCATGAGCCCGAAGTGGCGAGCCCGA
TCTTCCCCATCGGTGATGTCGGCGATATAGGCGCCAGCAACCGCACCTGTGGCGCCGGTGATGCCGGCCA
CGATGCGTCCGGCGTAGAGGATCGAGATCTCGATCCCGCGAAAT
